>Addgene plasmid #179000 | pBBK16 pCAS-Tyr-[gRNA: 6=ARS416] (SplitKanR, AmpR) | addgene full sequence | sequence record 360713 | Addgene NGS Result
CGAAGCATCTGTGCTTCATTTTGTAGAACAAAAATGCAACGCGAGAGCGCTAATTTTTCAAACAAAGAAT
CTGAGCTGCATTTTTACAGAACAGAAATGCAACGCGAAAGCGCTATTTTACCAACGAAGAATCTGTGCTT
CATTTTTGTAAAACAAAAATGCAACGCGAGAGCGCTAATTTTTCAAACAAAGAATCTGAGCTGCATTTTT
ACAGAACAGAAATGCAACGCGAGAGCGCTATTTTACCAACAAAGAATCTATACTTCTTTTTTGTTCTACA
AAAATGCATCCCGAGAGCGCTATTTTTCTAACAAAGCATCTTAGATTACTTTTTTTCTCCTTTGTGCGCT
CTATAATGCAGTCTCTTGATAACTTTTTGCACTGTAGGTCCGTTAAGGTTAGAAGAAGGCTACTTTGGTG
TCTATTTTCTCTTCCATAAAAAAAGCCTGACTCCACTTCCCGCGTTTACTGATTACTAGCGAAGCTGCGG
GTGCATTTTTTCAAGATAAAGGCATCCCCGATTATATTCTATACCGATGTGGATTGCGCATACTTTGTGA
ACAGAAAGTGATAGCGTTGATGATTCTTCATTGGTCAGAAAATTATGAACGGTTTCTTCTATTTTGTCTC
TATATACTACGTATAGGAAATGTTTACATTTTCGTATTGTTTTCGATTCACTCTATGAATAGTTCTTACT
ACAATTTTTTTGTCTAAAGAGTAATACTAGAGATAAACATAAAAAATGTAGAGGTCGAGTTTAGATGCAA
GTTCAAGGAGCGAAAGGTGGATGGGTAGGTTATATAGGGATATAGCACAGAGATATATAGCAAAGAGATA
CTTTTGAGCAATGTTTGTGGAAGCGGTATTCGCAATATTTTAGTAGCCCGTTACAGTCCGGTGCGTTTTT
GGTTTTTTGAAAGTGCGTCTTCAGAGCGCTTTTGGTTTTCAAAAGCGCTCTGAAGTTCCTATACTTTCTA
GAGAATAGGAACTTCGGAATAGGAACTTCAAAGCGTTTCCGAAAACGAGCGCTTCCGAAAATGCAACGCG
AGCTGCGCACATACAGCTCACTGTTCACGTCGCACCTATATCTGCGTGTTGCCTGTATATATATATACAT
GAGAAGAACGGCATAGTGCGTGTTTATGCTTAAATGCGTATATGTGTTATGTAGTATACTCTTTCTTCAA
CAATTAAATACTCTCGGTAGCCAAGTTGGTTTAAGGCGCAAGACTGTAATTTATCACTACGAAATCTTGA
GATCGGGCGTTCGACTCGCCCCCGGGAGAGATGGCCGGCATGGTCCCAGCCTCCTCGCTGGCGCCGGCTG
GGCAACACCTTCGGGTGGCGAATGGGACTTTTAGTGCACTTACCCCACGTTGTTTTAGAGCTAGAAATAG
CAAGTTAAAATAAGGCTAGTCCGTTATCAACTTGAAAAAGTGGCACCGAGTCGGTGCTTTTTTTATTTTT
TGTCACTATTGTTATGTAAAATGCCACCTCTGACAGTATGGAACGCAAACTTCTGTCTAGTGGATATAGG
TCTAGAGATCTGTTTAGCTTGCCTCGTCCCCGCCGGGTCACCCGGCCAGCGACATGGAGGCCCAGAATAC
CCTCCTTGACAGTCTTGACGTGCGCAGCTCAGGGGCATGATGTGACTGTCGCCCGTACATTTAGCCCATA
CATCCCCATGTATAATCATTTGCATCCATACATTTTGATGGCCGCACGGCGCGAAGCAAAAATTACGGCT
CCTCGCTGCAGACCTGCGAGCAGGGAAACGCTCCCCTCACAGACGCGTTGAATTGTCCCCACGCCGCGCC
CCTGTAGAGAAATATAAAAGGTTAGGATTTGCCACTGAGGTTCTTCTTTCATATACTTCCTTTTAAAATC
TTGCTAGGATACAGTTCTCACATCACATCCGAACATAAACAACAATGGGTAAGGAAAAGACTCACGTTTC
GAGGCCGCGATTAAATTCCAACATGGATGCTGATTTATATGGGTATAAATGGGCTCGCGATAATGTCGGG
CAATCAGGTGCGACAATCTATCGATTGTATGGGAAGCCCGATGCGCCAGAGTTGTTTCTGAAACATGGCA
AAGGTAGCGTTGCCAATGATGTTACAGATGAGATGGTCAGACTAAACTGGCTGACGGAATTTATGCCTCT
TCCGACCATCAAGCATTTTATCCGTACTCCTGATGATGCATGGTTACTCACCACTGCGATCCCCGGCAAA
ACAGCATTCCAGGTATTAGAAGAATATCCTGATTCAGGTGAAAATATTGTTGATGCGCTGGCAGTGTTCC
TGCGCCGGTTGCATTCGATTCCTGTTTGTAATTGTCCTTTTAACAGCGATCGCGTATTTCGTCTGGCTCA
GGCGCAATCACGAATGAATAACGGTTTGGTTGATGCGAGTGATTTTGATGACGAGCGTAATGGCTGGCCT
GTTGAACAAGTCTGGAAAGAAATGCATAAGCTTTTGCCATTCTCACCGGATTCAGTCGTCACTCATGGTG
ATTTCTCACTTGATAACCTTATTTTTGACGAGGGGAAATTAATAGGTTGTATTGATGTTGGACGAGTCGG
AATCGACGTCGCTGCCTGCAGGATGGCAAAGGTAGCGTTGCCAATGATGTTACAGATGAGATGGTCAGAC
TAAACTGGCTGACGGAATTTATGCCTCTTCCGACCATCAAGCATTTTATCCGTACTCCTGATGATGCATG
GTTACTCACCACTGCGATCCCCGGCAAAACAGCATTCCAGGTATTAGAAGAATATCCTGATTCAGGTGAA
AATATTGTTGATGCGCTGGCAGTGTTCCTGCGCCGGTTGCATTCGATTCCTGTTTGTAATTGTCCTTTTA
ACAGCGATCGCGTATTTCGTCTGGCTCAGGCGCAATCACGAATGAATAACGGTTTGGTTGATGCGAGTGA
TTTTGATGACGAGCGTAATGGCTGGCCTGTTGAACAAGTCTGGAAAGAAATGCATAAGCTTTTGCCATTC
TCACCGGATTCAGTCGTCACTCATGGTGATTTCTCACTTGATAACCTTATTTTTGACGAGGGGAAATTAA
TAGGTTGTATTGATGTTGGACGAGTCGGAATCGCAGACCGATACCAGGATCTTGCCATCCTATGGAACTG
CCTCGGTGAGTTTTCTCCTTCATTACAGAAACGGCTTTTTCAAAAATATGGTATTGATAATCCTGATATG
AATAAATTGCAGTTTCATTTGATGCTCGATGAGTTTTTCTAATCAGTACTGACAATAAAAAGATTCTTGT
TTTCAAGAACTTGTCATTTGTATAGTTTTTTTATATTGTAGTTGTTCTATTTTAATCAAATGTTAGCGTG
ATTTATATTTTTTTTCGCCTCGACATCATCTGCCCAGATGCGAAGTTAAGTGCGCAGAAAGTAATATCAT
GCGTCAATCGTATGTGAATGCTGGTCGCTATACTGCTGTCGATTCGATACTAACGCCGCCATCCAGTGTC
GAAAACGAGCTCTCGAGAACCCTTAATCAAAAAGGATCTTCACCTAGATCCTTTTAAATTAAAAATGAAG
TTTTAAATCAATCTAAAGTATATATGAGTAAACTTGGTCTGACAGTTACCAATGCTTAATCAGTGAGGCA
CCTATCTCAGCGATCTGTCTATTTCGTTCATCCATAGTTGCCTGACTCCCCGTCGTGTAGATAACTACGA
TACGGGAGGGCTTACCATCTGGCCCCAGTGCTGCAATGATACCGCGGGACCCACGCTCACCGGCTCCAGA
TTTATCAGCAATAAACCAGCCAGCCGGAAGGGCCGAGCGCAGAAGTGGTCCTGCAACTTTATCCGCCTCC
ATCCAGTCTATTAATTGTTGCCGGGAAGCTAGAGTAAGTAGTTCGCCAGTTAATAGTTTGCGCAACGTTG
TTGCCATTGCTACAGGCATCGTGGTGTCACGCTCGTCGTTTGGTATGGCTTCATTCAGCTCCGGTTCCCA
ACGATCAAGGCGAGTTACATGATCCCCCATGTTGTGCAAAAAAGCGGTTAGCTCCTTCGGTCCTCCGATC
GTTGTCAGAAGTAAGTTGGCCGCAGTGTTATCACTCATGGTTATGGCAGCACTGCATAATTCTCTTACTG
TCATGCCATCCGTAAGATGCTTTTCTGTGACTGGTGAGTACTCAACCAAGTCATTCTGAGAATAGTGTAT
GCGGCGACCGAGTTGCTCTTGCCCGGCGTCAATACGGGATAATACCGCGCCACATAGCAGAACTTTAAAA
GTGCTCATCATTGGAAAACGTTCTTCGGGGCGAAAACTCTCAAGGATCTTACCGCTGTTGAGATCCAGTT
CGATGTAACCCACTCGTGCACCCAACTGATCTTCAGCATCTTTTACTTTCACCAGCGTTTCTGGGTGAGC
AAAAACAGGAAGGCAAAATGCCGCAAAAAAGGGAATAAGGGCGACACGGAAATGTTGAATACTCATACTC
TTCCTTTTTCAATATTATTGAAGCATTTATCAGGGTTATTGTCTCATGAGCGGATACATATTTGAATGTA
TTTAGAAAAATAAACAAATAGGGGTTCGTCGACAGTCGAACAAGAAGCAGGCAAAGTTTAGAGCACTGCC
CCTCCGCACTCAAAAAAGAAAAAACTAGGAGGAAAATAAAATTCTCAACCACACAAACACATAAACACAT
ACAAATACAAATACAAGCTTATTTACTTGACATCGCGCGATCTTCCACTATTCAGCGCCGTCCGCCCTCT
CTCGTGTTTTTTGTTTACGCGACAACTATGCGAAATCCGGAGCAACGGGCAACCGTTTGGGGAAAGACCA
CACCCACGCGCGATCGCCATGGCAACGAGGTCGCACACGCCCCACACCCAGACCTCCCTGCGAGCGGGCA
TGGGTACAATGTCCCCGTTGCCACAGACACCACTTCGTAGCACAGCGCAGAGCGTAGCGTGTTGTTGCTG
CTGACAAAAGAAAATTTTTCTTAGCAAAGCAAAGGAGGGGAAGCACGGGCAGATAGCACCGTACCATACC
CTTGGAAACTCGAAATGAACGAAGCAGGAAATGAGAGAATGAGAGTTTTGTAGGTATATATAGCGGTAGT
GTTTGCGCGTTACCATCATCTTCTGGATCTATCTATTGTTCTTTTCCTCATCACTTTCCCCTTTTTCGCT
CTTCTTCTTGTCTTTTATTTCTTTCTTTTTTTTAATTGTTCCCTCGATTGGCTATCTACCAAAGAATCCA
AACTTAATACACGTATTTATTTGTCCAATTACCATGGATAAGAAATACTCAATAGGCTTAGATATCGGCA
CAAATAGCGTCGGATGGGCGGTGATCACTGATGAATATAAGGTTCCGTCTAAAAAGTTCAAGGTTCTGGG
AAATACAGACCGCCACAGTATCAAAAAAAATCTTATAGGGGCTCTTTTATTTGACAGTGGAGAGACAGCG
GAAGCGACTCGACTCAAACGGACAGCTCGTAGAAGGTATACACGTCGGAAGAATCGTATTTGTTATCTAC
AGGAGATTTTTTCAAATGAGATGGCGAAAGTAGATGATAGTTTCTTTCATCGACTTGAAGAGTCTTTTTT
GGTGGAAGAAGACAAGAAGCATGAACGTCATCCTATTTTTGGAAATATAGTAGATGAAGTTGCTTATCAT
GAGAAATATCCAACTATCTATCATCTGCGAAAAAAATTGGTAGATTCTACTGATAAAGCGGATTTGCGCT
TAATCTATTTGGCCTTAGCGCATATGATTAAGTTTCGTGGTCATTTTTTGATTGAGGGAGATTTAAATCC
TGATAATAGTGATGTGGACAAACTATTTATCCAGTTGGTACAAACCTACAATCAATTATTTGAAGAAAAC
CCTATTAACGCAAGTGGAGTAGATGCTAAAGCGATTCTTTCTGCACGATTGAGTAAATCAAGACGATTAG
AAAATCTCATTGCTCAGCTCCCCGGTGAGAAGAAAAATGGCTTATTTGGGAATCTCATTGCTTTGTCATT
GGGTTTGACCCCTAATTTTAAATCAAATTTTGATTTGGCAGAAGATGCTAAATTACAGCTTTCAAAAGAT
ACTTACGATGATGATTTAGATAATTTATTGGCGCAAATTGGAGATCAATATGCTGATTTGTTTTTGGCAG
CTAAGAATTTATCAGATGCTATTTTACTTTCAGATATCCTAAGAGTAAATACTGAAATAACTAAGGCTCC
CCTATCAGCTTCAATGATTAAACGCTACGATGAACATCATCAAGACTTGACTCTTTTAAAAGCTTTAGTT
CGACAACAACTTCCAGAAAAGTATAAAGAAATCTTTTTTGATCAATCAAAAAACGGATATGCAGGTTATA
TTGATGGGGGAGCTAGCCAAGAAGAATTTTATAAATTTATCAAACCAATTTTAGAAAAAATGGATGGTAC
TGAGGAATTATTGGTGAAACTAAATCGTGAAGATTTGCTGCGCAAGCAACGGACCTTTGACAACGGCTCT
ATTCCCCATCAAATTCACTTGGGTGAGCTGCATGCTATTTTGAGAAGACAAGAAGACTTTTATCCATTTT
TAAAAGACAATCGTGAGAAGATTGAAAAAATCTTGACTTTTCGAATTCCTTATTATGTTGGTCCATTGGC
GCGTGGCAATAGTCGTTTTGCATGGATGACTCGGAAGTCTGAAGAAACAATTACCCCATGGAATTTTGAA
GAAGTTGTCGATAAAGGTGCTTCAGCTCAATCATTTATTGAACGCATGACAAACTTTGATAAAAATCTTC
CAAATGAAAAAGTACTACCAAAACATAGTTTGCTTTATGAGTATTTTACGGTTTATAACGAATTGACAAA
GGTCAAATATGTTACTGAAGGAATGCGAAAACCAGCATTTCTTTCAGGTGAACAGAAGAAAGCCATTGTT
GATTTACTCTTCAAAACAAATCGAAAAGTAACCGTTAAGCAATTAAAAGAAGATTATTTCAAAAAAATAG
AATGTTTTGATAGTGTTGAAATTTCAGGAGTTGAAGATAGATTTAATGCTTCATTAGGTACCTACCATGA
TTTGCTAAAAATTATTAAAGATAAAGATTTTTTGGATAATGAAGAAAATGAAGATATCTTAGAGGATATT
GTTTTAACATTGACCTTATTTGAAGATAGGGAGATGATTGAGGAAAGACTTAAAACATATGCTCACCTCT
TTGATGATAAGGTGATGAAACAGCTTAAACGTCGCCGTTATACTGGTTGGGGACGTTTGTCTCGAAAATT
GATTAATGGTATTAGGGATAAGCAATCTGGCAAAACAATATTAGATTTTTTGAAATCAGATGGTTTTGCC
AATCGCAATTTTATGCAGCTGATCCATGATGATAGTTTGACATTTAAAGAAGACATTCAAAAAGCACAAG
TGTCTGGACAAGGCGATAGTTTACATGAACATATTGCAAATTTAGCTGGTAGCCCTGCTATTAAAAAAGG
TATTTTACAGACTGTAAAAGTTGTTGATGAATTGGTCAAAGTAATGGGGCGGCATAAGCCAGAAAATATC
GTTATTGAAATGGCACGTGAAAATCAGACAACTCAAAAGGGCCAGAAAAATTCGCGAGAGCGTATGAAAC
GAATCGAAGAAGGTATCAAAGAATTAGGAAGTCAGATTCTTAAAGAGCATCCTGTTGAAAATACTCAATT
GCAAAATGAAAAGCTCTATCTCTATTATCTCCAAAATGGAAGAGACATGTATGTGGACCAAGAATTAGAT
ATTAATCGTTTAAGTGATTATGATGTCGATCACATTGTTCCACAAAGTTTCCTTAAAGACGATTCAATAG
ACAATAAGGTCTTAACGCGTTCTGATAAAAATCGTGGTAAATCGGATAACGTTCCAAGTGAAGAAGTAGT
CAAAAAGATGAAAAACTATTGGAGACAACTTCTAAACGCCAAGTTAATCACTCAACGTAAGTTTGATAAT
TTAACGAAAGCTGAACGTGGAGGTTTGAGTGAACTTGATAAAGCTGGTTTTATCAAACGCCAATTGGTTG
AAACTCGCCAAATCACTAAGCATGTGGCACAAATTTTGGATAGTCGCATGAATACTAAATACGATGAAAA
TGATAAACTTATTCGAGAGGTTAAAGTGATTACCTTAAAATCTAAATTAGTTTCTGACTTCCGAAAAGAT
TTCCAATTCTATAAAGTACGTGAGATTAACAATTACCATCATGCCCATGATGCGTATCTAAATGCCGTCG
TTGGAACTGCTTTGATTAAGAAATATCCAAAACTTGAATCGGAGTTTGTCTATGGTGATTATAAAGTTTA
TGATGTTCGTAAAATGATTGCTAAGTCTGAGCAAGAAATAGGCAAAGCAACCGCAAAATATTTCTTTTAC
TCTAATATCATGAACTTCTTCAAAACAGAAATTACACTTGCAAATGGAGAGATTCGCAAACGCCCTCTAA
TCGAAACTAATGGGGAAACTGGAGAAATTGTCTGGGATAAAGGGCGAGATTTTGCCACAGTGCGCAAAGT
ATTGTCCATGCCCCAAGTCAATATTGTCAAGAAAACAGAAGTACAGACAGGCGGATTCTCCAAGGAGTCA
ATTTTACCAAAAAGAAATTCGGACAAGCTTATTGCTCGTAAAAAAGACTGGGATCCAAAAAAATATGGTG
GTTTTGATAGTCCAACGGTAGCTTATTCAGTCCTAGTGGTTGCTAAGGTGGAAAAAGGGAAATCGAAGAA
GTTAAAATCCGTTAAAGAGTTACTAGGGATCACAATTATGGAAAGAAGTTCCTTTGAAAAAAATCCGATT
GACTTTTTAGAAGCTAAAGGATATAAGGAAGTTAAAAAAGACTTAATCATTAAACTACCTAAATATAGTC
TTTTTGAGTTAGAAAACGGTCGTAAACGGATGCTGGCTAGTGCCGGAGAATTACAAAAAGGAAATGAGCT
GGCTCTGCCAAGCAAATATGTGAATTTTTTATATTTAGCTAGTCATTATGAAAAGTTGAAGGGTAGTCCA
GAAGATAACGAACAAAAACAATTGTTTGTGGAGCAGCATAAGCATTATTTAGATGAGATTATTGAGCAAA
TCAGTGAATTTTCTAAGCGTGTTATTTTAGCAGATGCCAATTTAGATAAAGTTCTTAGTGCATATAACAA
ACATAGAGACAAACCAATACGTGAACAAGCAGAAAATATTATTCATTTATTTACGTTGACGAATCTTGGA
GCTCCCGCTGCTTTTAAATATTTTGATACAACAATTGATCGTAAACGATATACGTCTACAAAAGAAGTTT
TAGATGCCACTCTTATCCATCAATCCATCACTGGTCTTTATGAAACACGCATTGATTTGAGTCAGCTAGG
AGGTGACGGTGGAGGGCCAAAAAAGAAAAGAAAAGTTGAAGATGCTTCTGCTCATCATCACCATCACCAT
CACCATTAAATCCGCTCTAACCGAAAAGGAAGGAGTTAGACAACCTGAAGTCTAGGTCCCTATTTATTTT
TTTATAGTTATGTTAGTATTAAGAACGTTATTTATATTTCAAATTTTTCTTTTTTTTCTGTACAGACGCG
TGTACGCATGTAACATTATACTGAAAACCTTGCTTGAGAAGGTTTTGGGACGCTCGAAGTGAGCAAAAGG
CCAGCAAAAGGCCAGGAACCGTAAAAAGGCCGCGTTGCTGGCGTTTTTCCATAGGCTCCGCCCCCCTGAC
GAGCATCACAAAAATCGACGCTCAAGTCAGAGGTGGCGAAACCCGACAGGACTATAAAGATACCAGGCGT
TTCCCCCTGGAAGCTCCCTCGTGCGCTCTCCTGTTCCGACCCTGCCGCTTACCGGATACCTGTCCGCCTT
TCTCCCTTCGGGAAGCGTGGCGCTTTCTCATAGCTCACGCTGTAGGTATCTCAGTTCGGTGTAGGTCGTT
CGCTCCAAGCTGGGCTGTGTGCACGAACCCCCCGTTCAGCCCGACCGCTGCGCCTTATCCGGTAACTATC
GTCTTGAGTCCAACCCGGTAAGACACGACTTATCGCCACTGGCAGCAGCCACTGGTAACAGGATTAGCAG
AGCGAGGTATGTAGGCGGTGCTACAGAGTTCTTGAAGTGGTGGCCTAACTACGGCTACACTAGAAGAACA
GTATTTGGTATCTGCGCTCTGCTGAAGCCAGTTACCTTCGGAAAAAGAGTTGGTAGCTCTTGATCCGGCA
AACAAACCACCGCTGGTAGCGGTGGTTTTTTTGTTTGCAAGCAGCAGATTACGCGCAGAAAAAAAGGATC
TCAAGAAGATCCTTTGATCTTTTCTAC
Features (pLannotate 1.2.2; 13 found; start..end, strand, type, name):
      1..1159    -  rep_origin     2μ ori: yeast 2μ plasmid origin of replication
   1200..1288    +  ncRNA          tRNA: Accession: RF00005 - tRNA
   1382..1457    +  misc_RNA       gRNA scaffold: guide RNA scaffold for the Streptococcus pyogenes CRISPR/Cas9 system
   1591..2595    +  gene           kanMX (fragment): yeast selectable marker conferring kanamycin resistance (Wach et al., 1994)
   2613..3262    +  CDS            KanR (fragment): aminoglycoside phosphotransferase; aph(3')-Ia; confers resistance to kanamycin
   3268..3465    +  terminator     TEF terminator: Ashbya gossypii TEF terminator
   3616..4476    -  CDS            AmpR: β-lactamase; bla; confers resistance to ampicillin, carbenicillin, and related antibiotics
   4477..4568    -  promoter       AmpR promoter: bla
   4716..5129    -  CDS            YJC7_YEAST: Protein predicted: Swiss-Prot protein existence level 4. From Saccharomyces cerevisiae (strain ATCC 204508 / S288c) (Baker's yeast).
   5284..9387    +  CDS            cas9: CAS9_STRP1 - Also known as csn1 From Streptococcus pyogenes serotype M1.
   9436..9456    +  CDS            7xHis: 6xHis affinity tag
   9460..9649    +  terminator     CYC1 terminator: S. cerevisiae CYC1; transcription terminator for CYC1
   9706..10294   -  rep_origin     ori: high-copy-number ColE1/pMB1/pBR322/pUC origin of replication
