[The description below was written by a language model from this plasmid's Addgene catalogue record and pLannotate feature annotations shown in this document.]
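Description:
pBBK16 pCAS-Tyr-[gRNA: 6=ARS416] is a roughly 10.3 kb yeast–E. coli shuttle plasmid from the Markerless Yeast Localization and Overexpression (MyLO) CRISPR-Cas9 toolkit. It delivers both Streptococcus pyogenes Cas9 and a pre-cloned guide RNA to Saccharomyces cerevisiae. It is built on a 2-micron/pUC backbone. The yeast 2μ origin supports multicopy episomal maintenance in yeast, while the high-copy ColE1/pUC origin and the β-lactamase gene with its own promoter allow propagation and ampicillin selection in E. coli.

The Cas9 coding sequence is followed by a short polyhistidine tag and the CYC1 terminator. The feature table does not annotate the promoter driving Cas9, although a fragment matching a predicted yeast open reading frame lies immediately upstream on the opposite strand, probably reflecting native yeast sequence carried in that region. The guide cassette consists of a tRNA element, presumably the tyrosine tRNA implied by "Tyr" in the name. This is followed by the spacer and the S. pyogenes gRNA scaffold, an arrangement in which the tRNA typically provides RNA polymerase III transcription and is processed away from the guide. The guide is designated for the ARS416 site, the sixth target in the toolkit's numbering, and was installed by BsaI Golden Gate cloning.

Yeast selection is described as "SplitKanR". Consistent with this, the annotation shows the kanMX marker as two adjacent fragments (a kanMX fragment and a KanR coding fragment) ending in the Ashbya gossypii TEF terminator, rather than as one continuous marker. The record does not explain how the split marker is meant to operate. The plasmid is intended for Cas9-directed cutting at ARS416 to support markerless genomic integration in yeast.
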