Addgene plasmid #179000: pBBK16 pCAS-Tyr-[gRNA: 6=ARS416] (SplitKanR, AmpR)
Purpose: Sp.Cas9 and gRNA yeast expression vector with ARS416 gRNA pre-cloned. Selection =SplitKanamycin resistance
Depositing lab: Vincent Martin. Depositing organization: Concordia University. Publication: The MyLo CRISPR-Cas9 Toolkit: A Markerless Yeast Localization and Overexpression CRISPR-Cas9 Toolkit. Bean BDM, Whiteway M, Martin VJJ. G3 (Bethesda). 2022 Jun 16. pii: 6609175. doi: 10.1093/g3journal/jkac154. PubMed 35708612.
Backbone
  Vector backbone: 2-micron/pUC
  Vector type: Yeast Expression, CRISPR, Synthetic Biology
Growth in bacteria
  Bacterial resistance: Ampicillin, 100 μg/mL
  Growth temperature: 37°C
  Growth strain: DH5alpha
  Copy number: High Copy
Gene/Insert
  Gene/Insert name: S. pyogenes Cas9
  gRNA/shRNA sequence: TAGTGCACTTACCCCACGTT
  Species: Streptococcus pyogenes
  Cloning method: Restriction Enzyme; 5′ cloning site Unknown (unknown if destroyed); 3′ cloning site Unknown (unknown if destroyed)
Terms and licenses: Academic/Nonprofit Terms; Industry Terms: Not Available to Industry
Depositor comments: Part of the Markerless Yeast Localization and Overexpression (MyLO) CRISPR-Cas9 Toolkit. Vector cloned using BsaI Golden Gate cloning
How to cite: pBBK16 pCAS-Tyr-[gRNA: 6=ARS416] (SplitKanR, AmpR) was a gift from Vincent Martin (Addgene plasmid # 179000 ; http://n2t.net/addgene:179000 ; RRID:Addgene_179000)
